>Addgene plasmid #71178 | pSGE_757_S2-1_GATA-to-HEY | depositor full sequence | sequence record 127105 | Full Sequence
CTAGAGTCGGGGCGGCCGGCCGCTTCGAGCAGACATGATAAGATACATTGATGAGTTTGGACAAACCACA
ACTAGAATGCAGTGAAAAAAATGCTTTATTTGTGAAATTTGTGATGCTATTGCTTTATTTGTAACCATTA
TAAGCTGCAATAAACAAGTTAACAACAACAATTGCATTCATTTTATGTTTCAGGTTCAGGGGGAGGTGTG
GGAGGTTTTTTAAAGCAAGTAAAACCTCTACAAATGTGGTAAAATCGATAAGGATCCGTCGACCGATGCC
CTTGAGAGCCTTCAACCCAGTCAGCTCCTTCCGGTGGGCGCGGGGCATGACTATCGTCGCCGCACTTATG
ACTGTCTTCTTTATCATGCAACTCGTAGGACAGGTGCCGGCAGCGCTCTTCCGCTTCCTCGCTCACTGAC
TCGCTGCGCTCGGTCGTTCGGCTGCGGCGAGCGGTATCAGCTCACTCAAAGGCGGTAATACGGTTATCCA
CAGAATCAGGGGATAACGCAGGAAAGAACATGTGAGCAAAAGGCCAGCAAAAGGCCAGGAACCGTAAAAA
GGCCGCGTTGCTGGCGTTTTTCCATAGGCTCCGCCCCCCTGACGAGCATCACAAAAATCGACGCTCAAGT
CAGAGGTGGCGAAACCCGACAGGACTATAAAGATACCAGGCGTTTCCCCCTGGAAGCTCCCTCGTGCGCT
CTCCTGTTCCGACCCTGCCGCTTACCGGATACCTGTCCGCCTTTCTCCCTTCGGGAAGCGTGGCGCTTTC
TCATAGCTCACGCTGTAGGTATCTCAGTTCGGTGTAGGTCGTTCGCTCCAAGCTGGGCTGTGTGCACGAA
CCCCCCGTTCAGCCCGACCGCTGCGCCTTATCCGGTAACTATCGTCTTGAGTCCAACCCGGTAAGACACG
ACTTATCGCCACTGGCAGCAGCCACTGGTAACAGGATTAGCAGAGCGAGGTATGTAGGCGGTGCTACAGA
GTTCTTGAAGTGGTGGCCTAACTACGGCTACACTAGAAGAACAGTATTTGGTATCTGCGCTCTGCTGAAG
CCAGTTACCTTCGGAAAAAGAGTTGGTAGCTCTTGATCCGGCAAACAAACCACCGCTGGTAGCGGTGGTT
TTTTTGTTTGCAAGCAGCAGATTACGCGCAGAAAAAAAGGATCTCAAGAAGATCCTTTGATCTTTTCTAC
GGGGTCTGACGCTCAGTGGAACGAAAACTCACGTTAAGGGATTTTGGTCATGAGATTATCAAAAAGGATC
TTCACCTAGATCCTTTTAAATTAAAAATGAAGTTTTAAATCAATCTAAAGTATATATGAGTAAACTTGGT
CTGACAGTTACCAATGCTTAATCAGTGAGGCACCTATCTCAGCGATCTGTCTATTTCGTTCATCCATAGT
TGCCTGACTCCCCGTCGTGTAGATAACTACGATACGGGAGGGCTTACCATCTGGCCCCAGTGCTGCAATG
ATACCGCGAGACCCACGCTCACCGGCTCCAGATTTATCAGCAATAAACCAGCCAGCCGGAAGGGCCGAGC
GCAGAAGTGGTCCTGCAACTTTATCCGCCTCCATCCAGTCTATTAATTGTTGCCGGGAAGCTAGAGTAAG
TAGTTCGCCAGTTAATAGTTTGCGCAACGTTGTTGCCATTGCTACAGGCATCGTGGTGTCACGCTCGTCG
TTTGGTATGGCTTCATTCAGCTCCGGTTCCCAACGATCAAGGCGAGTTACATGATCCCCCATGTTGTGCA
AAAAAGCGGTTAGCTCCTTCGGTCCTCCGATCGTTGTCAGAAGTAAGTTGGCCGCAGTGTTATCACTCAT
GGTTATGGCAGCACTGCATAATTCTCTTACTGTCATGCCATCCGTAAGATGCTTTTCTGTGACTGGTGAG
TACTCAACCAAGTCATTCTGAGAATAGTGTATGCGGCGACCGAGTTGCTCTTGCCCGGCGTCAATACGGG
ATAATACCGCGCCACATAGCAGAACTTTAAAAGTGCTCATCATTGGAAAACGTTCTTCGGGGCGAAAACT
CTCAAGGATCTTACCGCTGTTGAGATCCAGTTCGATGTAACCCACTCGTGCACCCAACTGATCTTCAGCA
TCTTTTACTTTCACCAGCGTTTCTGGGTGAGCAAAAACAGGAAGGCAAAATGCCGCAAAAAAGGGAATAA
GGGCGACACGGAAATGTTGAATACTCATACTCTTCCTTTTTCAATATTATTGAAGCATTTATCAGGGTTA
TTGTCTCATGAGCGGATACATATTTGAATGTATTTAGAAAAATAAACAAATAGGGGTTCCGCGCACATTT
CCCCGAAAAGTGCCACCTG
[124 nt withheld, positions 2330-2453]
C
[91 nt withheld, positions 2455-2545]
A
[49 nt withheld, positions 2547-2595]
CCTTTGACGTTGGAGTCCACGTTCTTT
[37 nt withheld, positions 2623-2659]
ACCCTATCTCGGTCTATTCTTTTGATTTATAAGGGATTTTGCCGATTTCGGCCTATTGGTTAAAAAATGA
GCTGATTTAACAAAAATTTAACGCGAATTTTAACAAAATATTAACGCTTACAATTTGCCATTCGCCATTC
AGGCTGCGCAACTGTTGGGAAGGGCGATCGGTGCGGGCCTCTTCGCTATTACGCCAGCCCAAGCTACCAT
GATAAGTAAGTAATATTAAGGTACGGGAGGTACTTGGAGCGGCCGCAATAAAATATCTTTATTTTCATTA
CATCTGTGTGTTGGTTTTTTGTGTGAATCGATAGTACTAACATACGCTCTCCATCAAAACAAAACGAAAC
AAAACAAACTAGCAAAATAGGCTGTCCCCAGTGCAAGTGCAGGTGCCAGAACATTTCTCTATCGATAGGT
ACCACAAGTTTGTACAAAAAAGCAGGCTCCGAATTCGCCCTTTGCACAATTTCTGTGAAGTGACAGCCAC
TGAGAAATAGTGTCAAGTAGCTCTCGTCCGCTAATATCAATTTAGACGATATACATACGGCCAGATCTGG
CACGCAGTCTGCATTCCCAATGATGCGGGATGGATTTGGATTGTGGGGCGGAATCTCTAAGTGGGGCACG
TGTCGGCTGGCGGAGAATTACTTCCGCGACTTGGCTCCGTTTTGTTAAATATACTATGTGTGTATGTGCG
TAGTACAGCGACTTGTACGGAGTACATAAACATATGCATATCTGCGGTTTAGTTGTCGGGGGCACGTGTC
GGCTGTTGTTCGTCGTTTGAAAAATGTGTGTAGTTGTTGGGGTAACTGCGCACAATTGCCGGGCTACAGG
GTGCTTTGAGTCTTTGTTTTTGGATTTCGTTTTCGATGTTTAGCTACGAAAGCCAAGCGTTGTGCTATTT
TCGAATTTTGTATTTTATAACCCGGGCAAGGGCGAATTCGACCCAGCTTTCTTGTACAAAGTGGTAGATC
TGCGATCGAGCTCGCCCGGGGATCGAGCGCAGCGGTATAAAAGGGCGCGGGGTGGCTGAGAGCATCAGTT
GTGAATGAATGTTCGAGCCGAGCAGACGTGCCGCTGCCTTCGTTAATATCCTTTGAATAAGCCAACTTTG
AATCACAAGACGCATACCAAACGGCATTCCGGTACTGTTGGTAAAGCCACCATGGAAGACGCCAAAAACA
TAAAGAAAGGCCCGGCGCCATTCTATCCGCTGGAAGATGGAACCGCTGGAGAGCAACTGCATAAGGCTAT
GAAGAGATACGCCCTGGTTCCTGGAACAATTGCTTTTACAGATGCACATATCGAGGTGGACATCACTTAC
GCTGAGTACTTCGAAATGTCCGTTCGGTTGGCAGAAGCTATGAAACGATATGGGCTGAATACAAATCACA
GAATCGTCGTATGCAGTGAAAACTCTCTTCAATTCTTTATGCCGGTGTTGGGCGCGTTATTTATCGGAGT
TGCAGTTGCGCCCGCGAACGACATTTATAATGAACGTGAATTGCTCAACAGTATGGGCATTTCGCAGCCT
ACCGTGGTGTTCGTTTCCAAAAAGGGGTTGCAAAAAATTTTGAACGTGCAAAAAAAGCTCCCAATCATCC
AAAAAATTATTATCATGGATTCTAAAACGGATTACCAGGGATTTCAGTCGATGTACACGTTCGTCACATC
TCATCTACCTCCCGGTTTTAATGAATACGATTTTGTGCCAGAGTCCTTCGATAGGGACAAGACAATTGCA
CTGATCATGAACTCCTCTGGATCTACTGGTCTGCCTAAAGGTGTCGCTCTGCCTCATAGAACTGCCTGCG
TGAGATTCTCGCATGCCAGAGATCCTATTTTTGGCAATCAAATCATTCCGGATACTGCGATTTTAAGTGT
TGTTCCATTCCATCACGGTTTTGGAATGTTTACTACACTCGGATATTTGATATGTGGATTTCGAGTCGTC
TTAATGTATAGATTTGAAGAAGAGCTGTTTCTGAGGAGCCTTCAGGATTACAAGATTCAAAGTGCGCTGC
TGGTGCCAACCCTATTCTCCTTCTTCGCCAAAAGCACTCTGATTGACAAATACGATTTATCTAATTTACA
CGAAATTGCTTCTGGTGGCGCTCCCCTCTCTAAGGAAGTCGGGGAAGCGGTTGCCAAGAGGTTCCATCTG
CCAGGTATCAGGCAAGGATATGGGCTCACTGAGACTACATCAGCTATTCTGATTACACCCGAGGGGGATG
ATAAACCGGGCGCGGTCGGTAAAGTTGTTCCATTTTTTGAAGCGAAGGTTGTGGATCTGGATACCGGGAA
AACGCTGGGCGTTAATCAAAGAGGCGAACTGTGTGTGAGAGGTCCTATGATTATGTCCGGTTATGTAAAC
AATCCGGAAGCGACCAACGCCTTGATTGACAAGGATGGATGGCTACATTCTGGAGACATAGCTTACTGGG
ACGAAGACGAACACTTCTTCATCGTTGACCGCCTGAAGTCTCTGATTAAGTACAAAGGCTATCAGGTGGC
TCCCGCTGAATTGGAATCCATCTTGCTCCAACACCCCAACATCTTCGACGCAGGTGTCGCAGGTCTTCCC
GACGATGACGCCGGTGAACTTCCCGCCGCCGTTGTTGTTTTGGAGCACGGAAAGACGATGACGGAAAAAG
AGATCGTGGATTACGTCGCCAGTCAAGTAACAACCGCGAAAAAGTTGCGCGGAGGAGTTGTGTTTGTGGA
CGAAGTACCGAAAGGTCTTACCGGAAAACTCGACGCAAGAAAAATCAGAGAGATCCTCATAAAGGCCAAG
AAGGGCGGAAAGATCGCCGTGTAATT
Features (pLannotate 1.2.2; 13 found; start..end, strand, type, name):
     39..160     -  polyA_signal   SV40 poly(A) signal: SV40 polyadenylation signal
    183..251     -  CDS            large T antigen (fragment): large T antigen from SV40 (simian virus 40)
    267..399     +  CDS            TcR (fragment): tetracycline efflux protein; tet; confers resistance to tetracycline
    579..1167    -  rep_origin     ori: high-copy-number ColE1/pMB1/pBR322/pUC origin of replication
   1338..2198    -  CDS            AmpR: β-lactamase; bla; confers resistance to ampicillin, carbenicillin, and related antibiotics
   2199..2303    -  promoter       AmpR promoter: bla
   2330..2758    +  rep_origin     f1 ori (sequence partly withheld): f1 bacteriophage origin of replication; arrow indicates direction of (+) strand synthesis
   2790..2857    -  CDS            lacZα (fragment): LacZα fragment of β-galactosidase; lacZ fragment
   2916..2964    +  polyA_signal   poly(A) signal: synthetic polyadenylation signal
   2978..3069    +  misc_feature   pause site: RNA polymerase II transcriptional pause signal from the human α2 globin gene
   3083..3107    +  protein_bind   attB1: mutant version of attB; recombination site for the Gateway® BP reaction BP Clonase™
   3610..3634    -  protein_bind   attB2: mutant version of attB; recombination site for the Gateway® BP reaction BP Clonase™
   3831..5483    +  CDS            luciferase: firefly luciferase; luc+; enhanced luc+ version of the luciferase gene
