[The description below was written by a language model from this plasmid's Addgene catalogue record and pLannotate feature annotations shown in this document.]
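Description:
pSGE_757_S2-1_GATA-to-HEY is a 5,485 nt firefly luciferase reporter plasmid for enhancer-activity assays in insect (Drosophila) cells. The catalogue lists the backbone as unknown. The annotated layout, however, is typical of a promoter/enhancer luciferase reporter vector: a synthetic poly(A) signal and an RNA polymerase II transcriptional pause site sit upstream of the cloning region and limit read-through transcription from the backbone, and an SV40 polyadenylation signal lies downstream of the reporter. In bacteria the plasmid replicates from a high-copy ColE1/pUC-type origin and is selected with ampicillin through the AmpR (β-lactamase) gene and its promoter. An f1 phage origin is also present. Short fragments annotated as SV40 large T antigen, TcR and lacZα appear to be non-functional remnants of the backbone.

The payload is a synthetic insert of roughly 500 bp placed between attB1 and attB2 sites, consistent with the recorded Gateway cloning method. It lies upstream of the Drosophila synthetic core promoter (DSCP), which the catalogue names but the feature table does not annotate; it presumably occupies the gap between attB2 and the luc+ coding sequence. In this arrangement the candidate regulatory sequence drives transcription from the minimal core promoter, so luciferase output reports its activity. The insert name suggests a variant of an S2-cell-related enhancer element in which GATA motifs have been changed to HEY motifs, though the record does not describe the design explicitly. The stated purpose is simply a luciferase reporter, deposited in connection with a study of the context-dependent functions of transcriptional regulators.
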