Addgene plasmid #71178: pSGE_757_S2-1_GATA-to-HEY
Purpose: Luciferase reporter
Depositing lab: Alexander Stark. Depositing organization: Research Institute of Molecular Pathology (IMP). Publication: Transcriptional regulators form diverse groups with context-dependent regulatory functions. Stampfel G, Kazmar T, Frank O, Wienerroither S, Reiter F, Stark A. Nature. 2015 Nov 9. doi: 10.1038/nature15545. PubMed 26550828.
Backbone
  Vector backbone: unknown
  Vector type: Insect Expression, Luciferase
Growth in bacteria
  Bacterial resistance: Ampicillin, 100 μg/mL
  Growth temperature: 37°C
  Growth strain: DH5alpha
  Copy number: High Copy
Gene/Insert
  Gene/Insert name: 757_S2-1_GATA-to-HEY
  Species: Synthetic
  Promoter: DSCP Drosophila synthetic core promoter
  Tag / fusion protein: luciferase (C terminal on backbone)
  Cloning method: Gateway Cloning
  Sequencing primers: 5′ RVprimer3; 3′ LucNRev
Terms and licenses: Academic/Nonprofit Terms; Industry Terms: Not Available to Industry
How to cite: pSGE_757_S2-1_GATA-to-HEY was a gift from Alexander Stark (Addgene plasmid # 71178 ; http://n2t.net/addgene:71178 ; RRID:Addgene_71178)
