>Addgene plasmid #71178 | pSGE_757_S2-1_GATA-to-HEY | addgene partial sequence | sequence record 129396 | RVprimer3 5'-CTAGCAAAATAGGCTGTCCC-3'
GAACATTTCTCTATCGATAGGTACCACAAGTTTGTACAAAAAAGCAGGCTCCGAATTCGCCCTTTGCACA
ATTTCTGTGAAGTGACAGCCACTGAGAAATAGTGTCAAGTAGCTCTCGTCCGCTAATATCAATTTAGACG
ATATACATACGGCCAGATCTGGCACGCAGTCTGCATTCCCAATGATGCGGGATGGATTTGGATTGTGGGG
CGGAATCTCTAAGTGGGGCACGTGTCGGCTGGCGGAGAATTACTTCCGCGACTTGGCTCCGTTTTGTTAA
ATATACTATGTGTGTATGTGCGTAGTACAGCGACTTGTACGGAGTACATAAACATATGCATATCTGCGGT
TTAGTTGTCGGGGGCACGTGTCGGCTGTTGTTCGTCGTTTGAAAAATGTGTGTAGTTGTTGGGGTAACTG
CGCACAATTGCCGGGCTACAGGGTGCTTTGAGTCTTTGTTTTTGGATTTCGTTTTCGATGTTTAGCTACG
AAAGCCAAGCGTTGTGCTATTTTCGAATTTTGTATTTTATAACCCGGGCAAGGGCGAATTCGACCCAGCT
TTCTTGTACAAAGTGGTAGATCTGCGATCGAGCTCGCCCGGGGATCGAGCGCAGCGGTATAAAAGGGCGC
GGGGTGGCTGAGAGCATCAGTTGTGAATGAATGTTCGAGCCGAGCAGACGTGCCGCTGCCTTCGTTAATA
TCCTTTGAATAAGCCAACTTTGAATCACAAGACGCATACCAAACGGCATTCCGGTACTGTTGGTAAAGCC
ACCATGGAAGACGCCAAAAACATAAAGAAAGGCCCGGCGCCATTCTATCCGCTGGAAGATGGAACCGCTG
GAGAGCAACTGCATAAGGCTATGAAGAGATACGCCCTGGTTCCTGGAACAATTGCTTTTACAGATGCACA
TATCGAGGTGGACATCACTTACGCTGAGTACTTCGAAATGTCCGTTCGGTTGGCAGAAGCTATGAAACGA
TATGGGCTGAATACAAATCACAGAATCGTCGTATGCAGTGAAAACTCTCTTCAATTCTTTATGCCGGTGT
TGGGCGCGTTATTTATCGGAGTTGCAGTTGCGCCCGCGAACGACATTTATAATGAACGTGAATTGCTCAA
CAGTATGGGCATTTCGCAGCCTACCGTGGTGTTCGTTTCCAAAAAGGGGTTGCAAA
