>Addgene plasmid #71178 | pSGE_757_S2-1_GATA-to-HEY | addgene partial sequence | sequence record 129397 | LucNRev 5'-CCTTATGCAGTTGCTCTCC-3'
GAATGGCGCCGGGCCTTTCTTTATGTTTTTGGCGTCTTCCATGGTGGCTTTACCAACAGTACCGGAATGC
CGTTTGGTATGCGTCTTGTGATTCAAAGTTGGCTTATTCAAAGGATATTAACGAAGGCAGCGGCACGTCT
GCTCGGCTCGAACATTCATTCACAACTGATGCTCTCAGCCACCCCGCGCCCTTTTATACCGCTGCGCTCG
ATCCCCGGGCGAGCTCGATCGCAGATCTACCACTTTGTACAAGAAAGCTGGGTCGAATTCGCCCTTGCCC
GGGTTATAAAATACAAAATTCGAAAATAGCACAACGCTTGGCTTTCGTAGCTAAACATCGAAAACGAAAT
CCAAAAACAAAGACTCAAAGCACCCTGTAGCCCGGCAATTGTGCGCAGTTACCCCAACAACTACACACAT
TTTTCAAACGACGAACAACAGCCGACACGTGCCCCCGACAACTAAACCGCAGATATGCATATGTTTATGT
ACTCCGTACAAGTCGCTGTACTACGCACATACACACATAGTATATTTAACAAAACGGAGCCAAGTCGCGG
AAGTAATTCTCCGCCAGCCGACACGTGCCCCACTTAGAGATTCCGCCCCACAATCCAAATCCATCCCGCA
TCATTGGGAATGCAGACTGCGTGCCAGATCTGGCCGTATGTATATCGTCTAAATTGATATTAGCGGACGA
GAGCTACTTGACACTATTTCTCAGTGGCTGTCACTTCACAGAAATTGTGCAAAGGGCGAATTCGGAGCCT
GCTTTTTTGTACAAACTTGTGGTACCTATCGATAGAGAAATGTTCTGGCACCTGCACTTGCACTGGGGAC
AGCCTATTTTGCTAGTTTGTTTTGTTTCGTTTTGTTTTGATGGAGAGCGTATGTTAGTACTATCGATTCA
CACAAAAAACCAACACACAGATGTAATGAAAATAAAGATATTTTATTGCGGCCGCTCCAAGTACCTCCCG
TACCTTAATATTACTTACTTATCATGGTAGCTTGGGCTGGCGTAATAGCGAAGAGGCCCGCACCGATCGC
CCTTCCCAACAGTTGCGCAGCCTGAATGGCGAATGGCAAATTGTAAGCGTTAATATTTTGTTAAAATTCG
CGTTAAATTTTTGTTAAATCAGCTCATTTTTT
